>Addgene plasmid #100453 | pCMV_mEm_4GS_LF82_604 | addgene full sequence | sequence record 210852 | Addgene NGS Result
AAGGAGAAAATACCGCATCAGGCGCCATTCGCCATTCAGGCTGCGCAACTGTTGGGAAGGGCGATCGGTG
CGGGCCTCTTCGCTATTACGCCAGCTGGCGAAAGGGGGATGTGCTGCAAGGCGATTAAGTTGGGTAACGC
CAGGGTTTTCCCAGTCACGACGTTGTAAAACGACGGCCAGTGAGTTCGAGCTTGCATGCCTGCAGGTCGT
TACATAACTTACGGTAAATGGCCCGCCTGGCTGACCGCCCAACGACCCCCGCCCATTGACGTCAATAATG
ACGTATGTTCCCATAGTAACGCCAATAGGGACTTTCCATTGACGTCAATGGGTGGAGTATTTACGGTAAA
CTGCCCACTTGGCAGTACATCAAGTGTATCATATGCCAAGTACGCCCCCTATTGACGTCAATGACGGTAA
ATGGCCCGCCTGGCATTATGCCCAGTACATGACCTTATGGGACTTTCCTACTTGGCAGTACATCTACGTA
TTAGTCATCGCTATTACCATGGTGATGCGGTTTTGGCAGTACATCAATGGGCGTGGATAGCGGTTTGACT
CACGGGGATTTCCAAGTCTCCACCCCATTGACGTCAATGGGAGTTTGTTTTGGCACCAAAATCAACGGGA
CTTTCCAAAATGTCGTAACAACTCCGCCCCATTGACGCAAATGGGCGGTAGGCGTGTACGGTGGGAGGTC
TATATAAGCAGAGCTCGTTTAGTGAACCGTCAGATCGCCTGGAGACGCCATCCACGCTGTTTTGACCTCC
ATAGAAGACACCGGGACCGATCCAGCCTCCGGACTCTAGAGGATCCGGTACTAGAGGAACTGAAAAACCA
GAAAGTTAACTGGTAAGTTTAGTCTTTTTGTCTTTTATTTCAGGTCCCGGATCCGGTGGTGGTGCAAATC
AAAGAACTGCTCCTCAGTGGATGTTGCCTTTACTTCTAGGCCTGTACGGAAGTGTTACTTCTGCTCTAAA
AGCTGCGGAATTGTACCCGCGGGCCCACCATGGTGAGCAAGGGCGAGGAGCTGTTCACCGGGGTGGTGCC
CATCCTGGTCGAGCTGGACGGCGACGTAAACGGCCACAAGTTCAGCGTGTCCGGCGAGGGCGAGGGCGAT
GCCACCTACGGCAAGCTGACCCTGAAGTTCATCTGCACCACCGGCAAGCTGCCCGTGCCCTGGCCCACCC
TCGTGACCACCTTGACCTACGGCGTGCAGTGCTTCGCCCGCTACCCCGACCACATGAAGCAGCACGACTT
CTTCAAGTCCGCCATGCCCGAAGGCTACGTCCAGGAGCGCACCATCTTCTTCAAGGACGACGGCAACTAC
AAGACCCGCGCCGAGGTGAAGTTCGAGGGCGACACCCTGGTGAACCGCATCGAGCTGAAGGGCATCGACT
TCAAGGAGGACGGCAACATCCTGGGGCACAAGCTGGAGTACAACTACAACAGCCACAAGGTCTATATCAC
CGCCGACAAGCAGAAGAACGGCATCAAGGTGAACTTCAAGACCCGCCACAACATCGAGGACGGCAGCGTG
CAGCTCGCCGACCACTACCAGCAGAACACCCCCATCGGCGACGGCCCCGTGCTGCTGCCCGACAACCACT
ACCTGAGCACCCAGTCCAAGCTGAGCAAAGACCCCAACGAGAAGCGCGATCACATGGTCCTGCTGGAGTT
CGTGACCGCCGCCGGGATCACTCTCGGCATGGACGAGCTGTACAAGCGAATTGGTGGAGGGGGCGGTTCC
GGTGGCGGAGGTTCCCGAATTCGTCGACGGAGATCTGATATGGCAAAGCCGATGAATAATGAATCGATTT
ATCAGCAATATATGTACAGTTACCCGCATAAGACCGCTTATCGGGAATTAAATAATATTGCTTTTGCGGA
TGTGAAGTCGCGTATTTACGAGCACAAAACACATCTCTATATTCATATGCCTTTTTGCCAGAGCCGCTGC
GGGTTTTGTAATCTCTTTACCTGCACGGGGGCAGACAATGCCTTTATCGACAACTACATAGAGGCAATTA
TCGTTCAGGCCCAGCAAATGCAACTTGAAGCCGTAGACTGGGCAAGTTTTACCATTGGCGGCGGTACGCC
ATTGTTGCTTAATGTCGGGCAGCTGTCACGGTTGTTTCGCGGGGTATTTGACGAATTACAGGTCGATGCG
CATATTTTTAAGGCAATTGAAACATCGCCTTCCGATACCACCGCCGAAAAAGTCGCGTTATTGCGCCAGC
TTGCGGTTAACCGTGTCAGTATTGGTGTGCAGAGTTTTAACGATCTGGAACTTGCCACATTACACCGCCG
CCATAGTGCGGAAAATGCCCATCGAGCGCTGGAGCTACTGCACAGGGGTAATTTCCCGATAATCAATATT
GATATTATTTACGGTATTCCCGGTCAAACGGCAGCAAGTTTAATGGCGTCGCTTAATCAGGCATTAGATT
ATCAACCTGACGAACTGTTTCTGTACCCGCTGTATAATATGCCGCGTCAGCCGGATATGTATAACCTCTA
TATTGAAGCCCGCGATCGCTTATTACATGAATGTTATACGCAAACGTCAATGCGCCGTTTTGTGCGGGTG
AATAATGATTCAGCGGCTGAAAGTTGTGGCTTTGAAAATTCGCTGGCGCTTGGCGCGGGCGGACGCAGTT
ATCTTGGCAATCTACATTACTGCACGCCGTGGTCGCAAAACCAGCCTGCATCGCGGCAAATTGTCGCGGA
TTTTATCGACCGACCAGATAAGACCCTTATTAGCCACGGCTATGTGCTTTCACAAGCAGAGATGAAGCGG
CGTTTTATTATCAAGAATCTCTTTTTCTATAAAGGGCTTTCGTTAAGTGATTATCAGCACCAGTTCTCCT
CACATGCATTAAGCGATTTTCCTCTGCTGGGAGATTTCATTAAACAAGATTATTGCCACCAGCAGGATAA
TCGCATTCTGCTCACCGCGCAGGGTTTAGCGCTTTCGGACCAGCTTGGCCCGCTGTTTATTTCCCCGGAA
GTTCGCAGGCTGGAGACGCATAAACGATGAATCGGTACCCTCGAGAAGCTTGCGGCCGCGGGGATCCAGA
CATGATAAGATACATTGATGAGTTTGGACAAACCACAACTAGAATGCAGTGAAAAAAATGCTTTATTTGT
GAAATTTGTGATGCTATTGCTTTATTTGTAACCATTATAAGCTGCAATAAACAAGTTAACAACAACAATT
GCATTCATTTTATGTTTCAGGTTCAGGGGGAGGTGTGGGAGGTTTTTTCGGATCCTCTAGAGTCGATCTG
CAGGCATGCTAGCTTGGCGTAATCATGGTCATAGCTGTTTCCTGTGTGAAATTGTTATCCGCTCACAATT
CCACACAACATACGAGCCGGAAGCATAAAGTGTAAAGCCTGGGGTGCCTAATGAGTGAGCTAACTCACAT
TAATTGCGTTGCGCTCACTGCCCGCTTTCCAGTCGGGAAACCTGTCGTGCCAGCTGCATTAATGAATCGG
CCAACGCGCGGGGAGAGGCGGTTTGCGTATTGGGCGCTCTTCCGCTTCCTCGCTCACTGACTCGCTGCGC
TCGGTCGTTCGGCTGCGGCGAGCGGTATCAGCTCACTCAAAGGCGGTAATACGGTTATCCACAGAATCAG
GGGATAACGCAGGAAAGAACATGTGAGCAAAAGGCCAGCAAAAGGCCAGGAACCGTAAAAAGGCCGCGTT
GCTGGCGTTTTTCCATAGGCTCCGCCCCCCTGACGAGCATCACAAAAATCGACGCTCAAGTCAGAGGTGG
CGAAACCCGACAGGACTATAAAGATACCAGGCGTTTCCCCCTGGAAGCTCCCTCGTGCGCTCTCCTGTTC
CGACCCTGCCGCTTACCGGATACCTGTCCGCCTTTCTCCCTTCGGGAAGCGTGGCGCTTTCTCATAGCTC
ACGCTGTAGGTATCTCAGTTCGGTGTAGGTCGTTCGCTCCAAGCTGGGCTGTGTGCACGAACCCCCCGTT
CAGCCCGACCGCTGCGCCTTATCCGGTAACTATCGTCTTGAGTCCAACCCGGTAAGACACGACTTATCGC
CACTGGCAGCAGCCACTGGTAACAGGATTAGCAGAGCGAGGTATGTAGGCGGTGCTACAGAGTTCTTGAA
GTGGTGGCCTAACTACGGCTACACTAGAAGAACAGTATTTGGTATCTGCGCTCTGCTGAAGCCAGTTACC
TTCGGAAAAAGAGTTGGTAGCTCTTGATCCGGCAAACAAACCACCGCTGGTAGCGGTGGTTTTTTTGTTT
GCAAGCAGCAGATTACGCGCAGAAAAAAAGGATCTCAAGAAGATCCTTTGATCTTTTCTACGGGGTCTGA
CGCTCAGTGGAACGAAAACTCACGTTAAGGGATTTTGGTCATGAGATTATCAAAAAGGATCTTCACCTAG
ATCCTTTTAAATTAAAAATGAAGTTTTAAATCAATCTAAAGTATATATGAGTAAACTTGGTCTGACAGTT
ACCAATGCTTAATCAGTGAGGCACCTATCTCAGCGATCTGTCTATTTCGTTCATCCATAGTTGCCTGACT
CCCCGTCGTGTAGATAACTACGATACGGGAGGGCTTACCATCTGGCCCCAGTGCTGCAATGATACCGCGA
GACCCACGCTCACCGGCTCCAGATTTATCAGCAATAAACCAGCCAGCCGGAAGGGCCGAGCGCAGAAGTG
GTCCTGCAACTTTATCCGCCTCCATCCAGTCTATTAATTGTTGCCGGGAAGCTAGAGTAAGTAGTTCGCC
AGTTAATAGTTTGCGCAACGTTGTTGCCATTGCTACAGGCATCGTGGTGTCACGCTCGTCGTTTGGTATG
GCTTCATTCAGCTCCGGTTCCCAACGATCAAGGCGAGTTACATGATCCCCCATGTTGTGCAAAAAAGCGG
TTAGCTCCTTCGGTCCTCCGATCGTTGTCAGAAGTAAGTTGGCCGCAGTGTTATCACTCATGGTTATGGC
AGCACTGCATAATTCTCTTACTGTCATGCCATCCGTAAGATGCTTTTCTGTGACTGGTGAGTACTCAACC
AAGTCATTCTGAGAATAGTGTATGCGGCGACCGAGTTGCTCTTGCCCGGCGTCAATACGGGATAATACCG
CGCCACATAGCAGAACTTTAAAAGTGCTCATCATTGGAAAACGTTCTTCGGGGCGAAAACTCTCAAGGAT
CTTACCGCTGTTGAGATCCAGTTCGATGTAACCCACTCGTGCACCCAACTGATCTTCAGCATCTTTTACT
TTCACCAGCGTTTCTGGGTGAGCAAAAACAGGAAGGCAAAATGCCGCAAAAAAGGGAATAAGGGCGACAC
GGAAATGTTGAATACTCATACTCTTCCTTTTTCAATATTATTGAAGCATTTATCAGGGTTATTGTCTCAT
GAGCGGATACATATTTGAATGTATTTAGAAAAATAAACAAATAGGGGTTCCGCGCACATTTCCCCGAAAA
GTGCCACCTGACGTCTAAGAAACCATTATTATCATGACATTAACCTATAAAAATAGGCGTATCACGAGGC
CCTTTCGTCTCGCGCGTTTCGGTGATGACGGTGAAAACCTCTGACACATGCAGCTCCCGGAGACGGTCAC
AGCTTGTCTGTAAGCGGATGCCGGGAGCAGACAAGCCCGTCAGGGCGCGTCAGCGGGTGTTGGCGGGTGT
CGGGGCTGGCTTAACTATGCGGCATCAGAGCAGATTGTACTGAGAGTGCACCATATGCGGTGTGAAATAC
CGCACAGATGCGT
Features (pLannotate 1.2.2; 16 found; start..end, strand, type, name):
     28..183     -  CDS            lacZα (fragment): LacZα fragment of β-galactosidase; lacZ fragment
    189..209     -  misc_feature   MCS (fragment): pUC18/19 multiple cloning site
    208..511     +  enhancer       CMV enhancer: human cytomegalovirus immediate early enhancer
    512..715     +  promoter       CMV promoter: human cytomegalovirus (CMV) immediate early promoter
    853..949     +  intron         SV40 intron: modified SV40 intron with splice donor and acceptor sites
   1010..1726    +  CDS            mEmerald: mEmerald is a basic (constitutively fluorescent) green fluorescent protein published in 1998, derived from Aequorea victoria. It is reported to be a very rapidly-maturing monomer with moderate acid sensitivity.
   3073..3207    -  polyA_signal   SV40 poly(A) signal: SV40 polyadenylation signal
   3342..3358    -  protein_bind   lac operator: The lac repressor binds to the lac operator to inhibit transcription in E. coli. This inhibition can be relieved by adding lactose or isopropyl-β-D-thiogalactopyranoside (IPTG). lac repressor encoded by lacI
   3366..3396    -  promoter       lac promoter: promoter for the E. coli lac operon
   3411..3432    -  protein_bind   CAP binding site: CAP binding activates transcription in the presence of cAMP. E. coli catabolite activator protein
   3445..3537    -  CDS            lacI (fragment): lac repressor; lacI; The lac repressor binds to the lac operator to inhibit transcription in E. coli. This inhibition can be relieved by adding lactose or isopropyl-β-D-thiogalactopyranoside (IPTG).
   3720..4308    -  rep_origin     ori: high-copy-number ColE1/pMB1/pBR322/pUC origin of replication
   4479..5339    -  CDS            AmpR: β-lactamase; bla; confers resistance to ampicillin, carbenicillin, and related antibiotics
   5340..5444    -  promoter       AmpR promoter: bla
   5539..5574    +  CDS            rop (fragment): Rop protein, which maintains plasmids at low copy number; rop
   5676..22      +  misc_feature   bom (fragment) (across the origin): basis of mobility region from pBR322
