[The description below was written by a language model from this plasmid's Addgene catalogue record and pLannotate feature annotations shown in this document.]
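Description:
pCMV_mEm_4GS_LF82_604 is a mammalian expression plasmid of 5,753 bp, built on a pCMV backbone that carries pUC-type remnants. It drives transient production of a bacterial protein fused to a green fluorescent tag. In E. coli it is propagated as a high-copy plasmid from a ColE1/pUC-type origin and selected with ampicillin through the β-lactamase gene and its native promoter. The annotated lacZα, lac promoter/operator, CAP site, lacI, rop and bom fragments are leftovers of the cloning-vector lineage and have no evident role in the expression cassette. No mammalian selection marker is annotated.

The expression unit consists of the human cytomegalovirus immediate-early enhancer and promoter, followed by a modified SV40 intron that provides splice donor and acceptor sites. Next comes the mEmerald coding sequence, a rapidly maturing monomeric GFP derivative from Aequorea victoria. The 1,251 bp LF82_604 coding sequence from E. coli LF82 was inserted downstream by ligation-independent cloning, so mEmerald sits at the N terminus of the fusion. The insert itself was not picked up by the automated annotation, but it fits the unannotated gap between mEmerald and the SV40 polyadenylation signal that ends the cassette. The "4GS" in the name suggests a glycine-serine linker between tag and insert, although the record does not describe it. The record also does not state the function of LF82_604.

The plasmid comes from a collection made for a multi-phenotypic imaging screen in which candidate bacterial effectors were expressed exogenously in HeLa cells. There, the fluorescent fusion allows transfected cells to be identified and the protein's subcellular localisation and cellular effects to be observed.
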