Addgene plasmid #100453: pCMV_mEm_4GS_LF82_604
Purpose: Mammalian expression of E. coli LF82_604 CDS fused to mEmerald
Depositing lab: Alan Huett. Depositing organization: University of Nottingham. Publication: A multi-phenotypic imaging screen to identify bacterial effectors by exogenous expression in a HeLa cell line. Collins A, Huett A. Sci Data. 2018 May 15;5:180081. doi: 10.1038/sdata.2018.81. PubMed 29762554.
Backbone
  Vector backbone: pCMV
  Backbone size w/o insert (bp): 4502
  Vector type: Mammalian Expression
Growth in bacteria
  Bacterial resistance: Ampicillin, 100 μg/mL
  Growth temperature: 37°C
  Growth strain: XL1 Blue
  Copy number: High Copy
Gene/Insert
  Gene/Insert name: LF82_604
  Insert size (bp): 1251
  Promoter: CMV
  Tag / fusion protein: mEmerald (N terminal on backbone)
  Cloning method: Ligation Independent Cloning
  Sequencing primers: 5′ ACTTCTGCTCTAAAAGCTGCGG; 3′ CACTGCATTCTAGTTGTGGTTTGTC
Terms and licenses: Academic/Nonprofit Terms; Industry Terms: Not Available to Industry
How to cite: pCMV_mEm_4GS_LF82_604 was a gift from Alan Huett (Addgene plasmid # 100453 ; http://n2t.net/addgene:100453 ; RRID:Addgene_100453)
