>Addgene plasmid #100453 | pCMV_mEm_4GS_LF82_604 | depositor partial sequence | sequence record 183762 | Sequence across LF82 gene insert region
CTCGGCATGGACGAGCTGTACAAGCGAATTGGTGGAGGGGGCGGTTCCGGTGGCGGAGGTTCCCGAATTC
GTCGACGGAGATCTGATATGGCAAAGCCGATGAATAATGAATCGATTTATCAGCAATATATGTACAGTTA
CCCGCATAAGACCGCTTATCGGGAATTAAATAATATTGCTTTTGCGGATGTGAAGTCGCGTATTTACGAG
CACAAAACACATCTCTATATTCATATGCCTTTTTGCCAGAGCCGCTGCGGGTTTTGTAATCTCTTTACCT
GCACGGGGGCAGACAATGCCTTTATCGACAACTACATAGAGGCAATTATCGTTCAGGCCCAGCAAATGCA
ACTTGAAGCCGTAGACTGGGCAAGTTTTACCATTGGCGGCGGTACGCCATTGTTGCTTAATGTCGGGCAG
CTGTCACGGTTGTTTCGCGGGGTATTTGACGAATTACAGGTCGATGCGCATATTTTTAAGGCAATTGAAA
CATCGCCTTCCGATACCACCGCCGAAAAAGTCGCGTTATTGCGCCAGCTTGCGGTTAACCGTGTCAGTAT
TGGTGTGCAGAGTTTTAACGATCTGGAACTTGCCACATTACACCGCCGCCATAGTGCGGAAAATGCCCAT
CGAGCGCTGGAGCTACTGCACAGGGGTAATTTCCCGATAATCAATATTGATATTATTTACGGTATTCCCG
GTCAAACGGCAGCAAGTTTAATGGCGTCGCTTAATCAGGCATTAGATTATCAACCTGACGAACTGTTTCT
GTACCCGCTGTATAATATGCCGCGTCAGCCGGATATGTATAACCTCTATATTGAAGCCCGCGATCGCTTA
TTACATGAATGTTATACGCAAACGTCAATGCGCCGTTTTGTGCGGGTGAATAATGATTCAGCGGCTGANG
TTGTGGCTTTGAAAATTCGCTGGCGCTTGGCGCGGGCGGACGCAGTTATCTTGGNNATCTACATTACTGC
ACGCCGNNNCGCAAAANCAGCCTGCATCGCGGCAAATTGTCGCGNTTTNATCGACCGACCAGATANACCC
T
